>Addgene plasmid #158226 | pET-SUMO mCER-Prx2 | addgene full sequence | sequence record 333806 | Addgene NGS Result
TAATACGACTCACTATAGGGGAATTGTGAGCGGATAACAATTCCCCTCTAGAAATAATTTTGTTTAACTT
TAAGAAGGAGATATACATATGGGCAGCAGCCATCATCATCATCATCACGGCAGCGGCCTGGTGCCGCGCG
GCAGCGCTAGCATGTCGGACTCAGAAGTCAATCAAGAAGCTAAGCCAGAGGTCAAGCCAGAAGTCAAGCC
TGAGACTCACATCAATTTAAAGGTGTCCGATGGATCTTCAGAGATCTTCTTCAAGATCAAAAAGACCACT
CCTTTAAGAAGGCTGATGGAAGCGTTCGCTAAAAGACAGGGTAAGGAAATGGACTCCTTAAGATTCTTGT
ACGACGGTATTAGAATTCAAGCTGATCAGACCCCTGAAGATTTGGACATGGAGGATAACGATATTATTGA
GGCTCACAGAGAACAGATTGGTGGTCTGGAAGTTCTGTTCCAGGGTCCAATGGTGAGCAAGGGCGAGGAG
CTGTTCACCGGGGTGGTGCCCATCCTGGTCGAGCTGGACGGCGACGTAAACGGCCACAAGTTCAGCGTGT
CCGGCGAGGGCGAGGGCGATGCCACCTACGGCAAGCTGACCCTGAAGTTCATCTGCACCACCGGCAAGCT
GCCCGTGCCCTGGCCCACCCTCGTGACCACCCTGACCTGGGGCGTGCAGTGCTTCGCCCGCTACCCCGAC
CACATGAAGCAGCACGACTTCTTCAAGTCCGCCATGCCCGAAGGCTACGTCCAGGAGCGCACCATCTTCT
TCAAGGACGACGGCAACTACAAGACCCGCGCCGAGGTGAAGTTCGAGGGCGACACCCTGGTGAACCGCAT
CGAGCTGAAGGGCATCGACTTCAAGGAGGACGGCAACATCCTGGGGCACAAGCTGGAGTACAACGCCATC
AGCGACAACGTCTATATCACCGCCGACAAGCAGAAGAACGGCATCAAGGCCAACTTCAAGATCCGCCACA
ACATCGAGGACGGCAGCGTGCAGCTCGCCGACCACTACCAGCAGAACACCCCCATCGGCGACGGCCCCGT
GCTGCTGCCCGACAACCACTACCTGAGCACCCAGTCCAAGCTGAGCAAAGACCCCAACGAGAAGCGCGAT
CACATGGTCCTGCTGGAGTTCGTGACCGCCGCCGGGATCACTCTCGGCATGGACGAGCTGTACAAGGGTA
CCATGGCCTCCGGTAACGCGCGCATCGGAAAGCCAGCCCCTGACTTCAAGGCCACAGCGGTGGTTGATGG
CGCCTTCAAAGAGGTGAAGCTGTCGGACTACAAAGGGAAGTACGTGGTCCTCTTTTTCTACCCTCTGGAC
TTCACTTTTGTGTGCCCCACCGAGATCATCGCGTTCAGCAACCGTGCAGAGGACTTCCGCAAGCTGGGCT
GTGAAGTGCTGGGCGTCTCGGTGGACTCTCAGTTCACCCACCTGGCTTGGATCAACACCCCCCGGAAAGA
GGGAGGCTTGGGCCCCCTGAACATCCCCCTGCTTGCTGACGTGACCAGACGCTTGTCTGAGGATTACGGC
GTGCTGAAAACAGATGAGGGCATTGCCTACAGGGGCCTCTTTATCATCGATGGCAAGGGTGTCCTTCGCC
AGATCACTGTTAATGATTTGCCTGTGGGACGCTCCGTGGATGAGGCTCTGCGGCTGGTCCAGGCCTTCCA
GTACACAGACGAGCATGGGGAAGTTTGTCCCGCTGGCTGGAAGCCTGGCAGTGACACGATTAAGCCCAAC
GTGGATGACAGCAAGGAATATTTCTCCAAACACAATTAAAGACAAGCTTAGGTATTTATTCGGCGCAAAG
TGCGTCGGGTGATGCTGCCAACTTAGTCGAGCACCACCACCACCACCACTGAGATCCGGCTGCTAACAAA
GCCCGAAAGGAAGCTGAGTTGGCTGCTGCCACCGCTGAGCAATAACTAGCATAACCCCTTGGGGCCTCTA
AACGGGTCTTGAGGGGTTTTTTGCTGAAAGGAGGAACTATATCCGGATTGGCGAATGGG
[124 nt withheld, positions 2020-2143]
C
[91 nt withheld, positions 2145-2235]
A
[49 nt withheld, positions 2237-2285]
CCTTTGACGTTGGAGTCCACGTTCTTT
[37 nt withheld, positions 2313-2349]
ACCCTATCTCGGTCTATTCTTTTGATTTATAAGGGATTTTGCCGATTTCGGCCTATTGGTTAAAAAATGA
GCTGATTTAACAAAAATTTAACGCGAATTTTAACAAAATATTAACGCTTACAATTTAGGTGGCACTTTTC
GGGGAAATGTGCGCGGAACCCCTATTTGTTTATTTTTCTAAATACATTCAAATATGTATCCGCTCATGAA
TTAATTCTTAGAAAAACTCATCGAGCATCAAATGAAACTGCAATTTATTCATATCAGGATTATCAATACC
ATATTTTTGAAAAAGCCGTTTCTGTAATGAAGGAGAAAACTCACCGAGGCAGTTCCATAGGATGGCAAGA
TCCTGGTATCGGTCTGCGATTCCGACTCGTCCAACATCAATACAACCTATTAATTTCCCCTCGTCAAAAA
TAAGGTTATCAAGTGAGAAATCACCATGAGTGACGACTGAATCCGGTGAGAATGGCAAAAGTTTATGCAT
TTCTTTCCAGACTTGTTCAACAGGCCAGCCATTACGCTCGTCATCAAAATCACTCGCATCAACCAAACCG
TTATTCATTCGTGATTGCGCCTGAGCGAGACGAAATACGCGATCGCTGTTAAAAGGACAATTACAAACAG
GAATCGAATGCAACCGGCGCAGGAACACTGCCAGCGCATCAACAATATTTTCACCTGAATCAGGATATTC
TTCTAATACCTGGAATGCTGTTTTCCCGGGGATCGCAGTGGTGAGTAACCATGCATCATCAGGAGTACGG
ATAAAATGCTTGATGGTCGGAAGAGGCATAAATTCCGTCAGCCAGTTTAGTCTGACCATCTCATCTGTAA
CATCATTGGCAACGCTACCTTTGCCATGTTTCAGAAACAACTCTGGCGCATCGGGCTTCCCATACAATCG
ATAGATTGTCGCACCTGATTGCCCGACATTATCGCGAGCCCATTTATACCCATATAAATCAGCATCCATG
TTGGAATTTAATCGCGGCCTAGAGCAAGACGTTTCCCGTTGAATATGGCTCATAACACCCCTTGTATTAC
TGTTTATGTAAGCAGACAGTTTTATTGTTCATGACCAAAATCCCTTAACGTGAGTTTTCGTTCCACTGAG
CGTCAGACCCCGTAGAAAAGATCAAAGGATCTTCTTGAGATCCTTTTTTTCTGCGCGTAATCTGCTGCTT
GCAAACAAAAAAACCACCGCTACCAGCGGTGGTTTGTTTGCCGGATCAAGAGCTACCAACTCTTTTTCCG
AAGGTAACTGGCTTCAGCAGAGCGCAGATACCAAATACTGTCCTTCTAGTGTAGCCGTAGTTAGGCCACC
ACTTCAAGAACTCTGTAGCACCGCCTACATACCTCGCTCTGCTAATCCTGTTACCAGTGGCTGCTGCCAG
TGGCGATAAGTCGTGTCTTACCGGGTTGGACTCAAGACGATAGTTACCGGATAAGGCGCAGCGGTCGGGC
TGAACGGGGGGTTCGTGCACACAGCCCAGCTTGGAGCGAACGACCTACACCGAACTGAGATACCTACAGC
GTGAGCTATGAGAAAGCGCCACGCTTCCCGAAGGGAGAAAGGCGGACAGGTATCCGGTAAGCGGCAGGGT
CGGAACAGGAGAGCGCACGAGGGAGCTTCCAGGGGGAAACGCCTGGTATCTTTATAGTCCTGTCGGGTTT
CGCCACCTCTGACTTGAGCGTCGATTTTTGTGATGCTCGTCAGGGGGGCGGAGCCTATGGAAAAACGCCA
GCAACGCGGCCTTTTTACGGTTCCTGGCCTTTTGCTGGCCTTTTGCTCACATGTTCTTTCCTGCGTTATC
CCCTGATTCTGTGGATAACCGTATTACCGCCTTTGAGTGAGCTGATACCGCTCGCCGCAGCCGAACGACC
GAGCGCAGCGAGTCAGTGAGCGAGGAAGCGGAAGAGCGCCTGATGCGGTATTTTCTCCTTACGCATCTGT
GCGGTATTTCACACCGCAATGGTGCACTCTCAGTACAATCTGCTCTGATGCCGCATAGTTAAGCCAGTAT
ACACTCCGCTATCGCTACGTGACTGGGTCATGGCTGCGCCCCGACACCCGCCAACACCCGCTGACGCGCC
CTGACGGGCTTGTCTGCTCCCGGCATCCGCTTACAGACAAGCTGTGACCGTCTCCGGGAGCTGCATGTGT
CAGAGGTTTTCACCGTCATCACCGAAACGCGCGAGGCAGCTGCGGTAAAGCTCATCAGCGTGGTCGTGAA
GCGATTCACAGATGTCTGCCTGTTCATCCGCGTCCAGCTCGTTGAGTTTCTCCAGAAGCGTTAATGTCTG
GCTTCTGATAAAGCGGGCCATGTTAAGGGCGGTTTTTTCCTGTTTGGTCACTGATGCCTCCGTGTAAGGG
GGATTTCTGTTCATGGGGGTAATGATACCGATGAAACGAGAGAGGATGCTCACGATACGGGTTACTGATG
ATGAACATGCCCGGTTACTGGAACGTTGTGAGGGTAAACAACTGGCGGTATGGATGCGGCGGGACCAGAG
AAAAATCACTCAGGGTCAATGCCAGCGCTTCGTTAATACAGATGTAGGTGTTCCACAGGGTAGCCAGCAG
CATCCTGCGATGCAGATCCGGAACATAATGGTGCAGGGCGCTGACTTCCGCGTTTCCAGACTTTACGAAA
CACGGAAACCGAAGACCATTCATGTTGTTGCTCAGGTCGCAGACGTTTTGCAGCAGCAGTCGCTTCACGT
TCGCTCGCGTATCGGTGATTCATTCTGCTAACCAGTAAGGCAACCCCGCCAGCCTAGCCGGGTCCTCAAC
GACAGGAGCACGATCATGCGCACCCGTGGGGCCGCCATGCCGGCGATAATGGCCTGCTTCTCGCCGAAAC
GTTTGGTGGCGGGACCAGTGACGAAGGCTTGAGCGAGGGCGTGCAAGATTCCGAATACCGCAAGCGACAG
GCCGATCATCGTCGCGCTCCAGCGAAAGCGGTCCTCGCCGAAAATGACCCAGAGCGCTGCCGGCACCTGT
CCTACGAGTTGCATGATAAAGAAGACAGTCATAAGTGCGGCGACGATAGTCATGCCCCGCGCCCACCGGA
AGGAGCTGACTGGGTTGAAGGCTCTCAAGGGCATCGGTCGAGATCCCGGTGCCTAATGAGTGAGCTAACT
TACATTAATTGCGTTGCGCTCACTGCCCGCTTTCCAGTCGGGAAACCTGTCGTGCCAGCTGCATTAATGA
ATCGGCCAACGCGCGGGGAGAGGCGGTTTGCGTATTGGGCGCCAGGGTGGTTTTTCTTTTCACCAGTGAG
ACGGGCAACAGCTGATTGCCCTTCACCGCCTGGCCCTGAGAGAGTTGCAGCAAGCGGTCCACGCTGGTTT
GCCCCAGCAGGCGAAAATCCTGTTTGATGGTGGTTAACGGCGGGATATAACATGAGCTGTCTTCGGTATC
GTCGTATCCCACTACCGAGATATCCGCACCAACGCGCAGCCCGGACTCGGTAATGGCGCGCATTGCGCCC
AGCGCCATCTGATCGTTGGCAACCAGCATCGCAGTGGGAACGATGCCCTCATTCAGCATTTGCATGGTTT
GTTGAAAACCGGACATGGCACTCCAGTCGCCTTCCCGTTCCGCTATCGGCTGAATTTGATTGCGAGTGAG
ATATTTATGCCAGCCAGCCAGACGCAGACGCGCCGAGACAGAACTTAATGGGCCCGCTAACAGCGCGATT
TGCTGGTGACCCAATGCGACCAGATGCTCCACGCCCAGTCGCGTACCGTCTTCATGGGAGAAAATAATAC
TGTTGATGGGTGTCTGGTCAGAGACATCAAGAAATAACGCCGGAACATTAGTGCAGGCAGCTTCCACAGC
AATGGCATCCTGGTCATCCAGCGGATAGTTAATGATCAGCCCACTGACGCGTTGCGCGAGAAGATTGTGC
ACCGCCGCTTTACAGGCTTCGACGCCGCTTCGTTCTACCATCGACACCACCACGCTGGCACCCAGTTGAT
CGGCGCGAGATTTAATCGCCGCGACAATTTGCGACGGCGCGTGCAGGGCCAGACTGGAGGTGGCAACGCC
AATCAGCAACGACTGTTTGCCCGCCAGTTGTTGTGCCACGCGGTTGGGAATGTAATTCAGCTCCGCCATC
GCCGCTTCCACTTTTTCCCGCGTTTTCGCAGAAACGTGGCTGGCCTGGTTCACCACGCGGGAAACGGTCT
GATAAGAGACACCGGCATACTCTGCGACATCGTATAACGTTACTGGTTTCACATTCACCACCCTGAATTG
ACTCTCTTCCGGGCGCTATCATGCCATACCGCGAAAGGTTTTGCGCCATTCGATGGTGTCCGGGATCTCG
ACGCTCTCCCTTATGCGACTCCTGCATTAGGAAGCAGCCCAGTAGTAGGTTGAGGCCGTTGAGCACCGCC
GCCGCAAGGAATGGTGCATGCAAGGAGATGGCGCCCAACAGTCCCCCGGCCACGGGGCCTGCCACCATAC
CCACGCCGAAACAAGCGCTCATGAGCCCGAAGTGGCGAGCCCGATCTTCCCCATCGGTGATGTCGGCGAT
ATAGGCGCCAGCAACCGCACCTGTGGCGCCGGTGATGCCGGCCACGATGCGTCCGGCGTAGAGGATCGAG
ATCTCGATCCCGCGAAAT
Features (pLannotate 1.2.2; 23 found; start..end, strand, type, name):
      1..19      +  promoter       T7 promoter: promoter for bacteriophage T7 RNA polymerase
     20..44      +  protein_bind   lac operator: The lac repressor binds to the lac operator to inhibit transcription in E. coli. This inhibition can be relieved by adding lactose or isopropyl-β-D-thiogalactopyranoside (IPTG). lac repressor encoded by lacI
     59..81      +  RBS            RBS: efficient ribosome binding site from bacteriophage T7 gene 10 (Olins and Rangwala, 1989)
    101..117     +  CDS            capTEV™ (fragment): composite tag for in vivo biotinylation, TEV protease cleavage, and 6xHis tagging
    128..145     +  CDS            thrombin site: thrombin recognition and cleavage site
    152..445     +  CDS            SUMO: cleavable ubiquitin-like protein tag; S. cerevisiae SMT3 (truncated)
    470..1186    +  CDS            mCerulean: mCerulean is a basic (constitutively fluorescent) cyan fluorescent protein published in 2005, derived from Aequorea victoria. It is reported to be a very rapidly-maturing monomer.
   1193..1786    +  CDS            PRDX2: PRDX2_HUMAN - Also known as NKEFB, TDPX1. Experimental evidence at protein level: Swiss-Prot protein existence level 1. Thiol-specific peroxidase that catalyzes the reduction of hydrogen peroxide and organic hydroperoxides to water and alcohols, respectively. Plays a role in cell protection against oxidative stress by detoxifying peroxides and as sensor of hydrogen peroxide-mediated signaling events. Might participate in the signaling cascades of growth factors and tumor necrosis factor-alpha by regulating the intracellular concentrations of H(2)O(2). From Homo sapiens (Human).
   1852..1869    +  CDS            9xHis (fragment): 9xHis affinity tag
   1879..1928    +  CDS            SET1 (fragment): solubility-enhancement tag derived from T7 phage gene 10B
   1936..1983    +  terminator     T7 terminator: transcription terminator for bacteriophage T7 RNA polymerase
   2020..2448    +  rep_origin     f1 ori (sequence partly withheld): f1 bacteriophage origin of replication; arrow indicates direction of (+) strand synthesis
   2501..2558    +  promoter       AmpR promoter (fragment): bla
   2567..3382    -  CDS            KanR: aminoglycoside phosphotransferase; aph(3')-Ia; confers resistance to kanamycin in bacteria or G418 (Geneticin®) in eukaryotes
   3504..4092    +  rep_origin     ori: high-copy-number ColE1/pMB1/pBR322/pUC origin of replication
   4278..4417    -  misc_feature   bom: basis of mobility region from pBR322
   4519..4710    -  CDS            rop: Rop protein, which maintains plasmids at low copy number; rop
   4727..5107    +  CDS            YPB1_ECOLX: Protein predicted: Swiss-Prot protein existence level 4. From Escherichia coli.
   5179..5470    -  CDS            TcR (fragment): tetracycline efflux protein; tet; confers resistance to tetracycline
   5485..5506    -  protein_bind   CAP binding site: CAP binding activates transcription in the presence of cAMP. E. coli catabolite activator protein
   5519..6601    -  CDS            lacI: lac repressor; lacI; The lac repressor binds to the lac operator to inhibit transcription in E. coli. This inhibition can be relieved by adding lactose or isopropyl-β-D-thiogalactopyranoside (IPTG).
   6602..6679    -  promoter       lacI promoter: lacI
   6687..6966    -  CDS            TcR (fragment): tetracycline efflux protein; tet; confers resistance to tetracycline
