[The description below was written by a language model from this plasmid's Addgene catalogue record and pLannotate feature annotations shown in this document.]
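Description:
pET-SUMO mCER-Prx2 is a bacterial expression plasmid of about 7 kb, built on the pET-SUMO backbone, for producing a recombinant fluorescent fusion of human peroxiredoxin 2 in E. coli. It is selected with kanamycin through an aph(3')-Ia resistance gene. It replicates from a ColE1/pBR322-type origin that is accompanied by the rop gene and the bom region, which fits the low copy number listed in the record. An f1 phage origin is also present, along with short remnants of a tetracycline resistance gene that appear to be backbone leftovers rather than functional markers.

Expression is driven by a T7 promoter with an adjacent lac operator and the T7 gene 10 ribosome binding site. The plasmid carries its own lacI gene, so transcription stays repressed until IPTG is added in a host that supplies T7 RNA polymerase. The annotated open reading frame begins with a short fragment annotated as part of a His-containing composite tag, most likely the N-terminal His tag. This is followed by a thrombin cleavage site and the yeast SMT3 SUMO tag, which aids solubility and can be removed by SUMO protease. Next come the monomeric cyan fluorescent protein mCerulean and human PRDX2, a thiol peroxidase that reduces hydrogen peroxide. A His-tag fragment and another small tag fragment are annotated downstream of PRDX2, before the T7 terminator, but the record does not show whether they are translated as part of the fusion.

The construct is described as a homoFRET-based probe. When Prx2 subunits assemble into oligomers, the attached mCerulean molecules come close enough to transfer energy between identical fluorophores, giving a readout of oligomerization state. This version is intended for making purified probe protein.
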