Addgene plasmid #158226: pET-SUMO mCER-Prx2
Purpose: Genetically encoded HomoFRET-based probe to monitor peroxiredoxin2 (Prx2) oligomerization (Recombinant bacterial expression)
Depositing lab: Tobias Dick. Depositing organization: Deutsches Krebsforschungszentrum (DKFZ). Publication: Real-time monitoring of peroxiredoxin oligomerization dynamics in living cells. Pastor-Flores D, Talwar D, Pedre B, Dick TP. Proc Natl Acad Sci U S A. 2020 Jun 29. pii: 1915275117. doi: 10.1073/pnas.1915275117. PubMed 32601209.
Backbone
  Vector backbone: pET-SUMO
  Vector type: Bacterial Expression
Growth in bacteria
  Bacterial resistance: Kanamycin, 50 μg/mL
  Growth temperature: 37°C
  Growth strain: DH5alpha
  Copy number: Low Copy
Gene/Insert
  Gene/Insert name: mCER-Prx2
  Species: H. sapiens (human)
Terms and licenses: Academic/Nonprofit Terms; Industry Terms: Not Available to Industry
How to cite: pET-SUMO mCER-Prx2 was a gift from Tobias Dick (Addgene plasmid # 158226 ; http://n2t.net/addgene:158226 ; RRID:Addgene_158226)
